>Addgene plasmid #191783 | pICSL11137 | addgene full sequence | sequence record 377099 | Addgene NGS Result
GGGGCCCACTGCATCCACCCCAGTACATTAAAAACGTCCGCAATGTGTTATTAAGTTGTCTAAGCGTCAA
TTTGTTTACACCACAATATATCCTGCCACCAGCCAGCCAACAGCTCCCCGACCGGCAGCTCGGCACAAAA
TCACCACTCGATACAGGCAGCCCATCAGTCAGATCAGGATCTCCTTTGCGACGCTCACCGGGCTGGTTGC
CCTCGCCGCTGGGCTGGCGGCCGTCTATGGCCCTGCAAACGCGCCAGAAACGCCGTCGAAGCCGTGTGCG
AGACACCGCGGCCGCCGGCGTTGTGGATACCTCGCGGAAAACTTGGCCCTCACTGACAGATGAGGGGCGG
ACGTTGACACTTGAGGGGCCGACTCACCCGGCGCGGCGTTGACAGATGAGGGGCAGGCTCGATTTCGGCC
GGCGACGTGGAGCTGGCCAGCCTCGCAAATCGGCGAAAACGCCTGATTTTACGCGAGTTTCCCACAGATG
ATGTGGACAAGCCTGGGGATAAGTGCCCTGCGGTATTGACACTTGAGGGGCGCGACTACTGACAGATGAG
GGGCGCGATCCTTGACACTTGAGGGGCAGAGTGCTGACAGATGAGGGGCGCACCTATTGACATTTGAGGG
GCTGTCCACAGGCAGAAAATCCAGCATTTGCAAGGGTTTCCGCCCGTTTTTCGGCCACCGCTAACCTGTC
TTTTAACCTGCTTTTAAACCAATATTTATAAACCTTGTTTTTAACCAGGGCTGCGCCCTGTGCGCGTGAC
CGCGCACGCCGAAGGGGGGTGCCCCCCCTTCTCGAACCCTCCCGGCCCGCTAACGCGGGCCTCCCATCCC
CCCAGGGGCTGCGCCCCTCGGCCGCGAACGGCCTCACCCCAAAAATGGCAGCGCTGGCCAATTCGTGCGC
GGAACCCCTATTTGTTTATTTTTCTAAATACATTCAAATATGTATCCGCTCATGAGACAATAACCTTGAT
AAATGCTTCAATAATATTGAAAAAGGAAGAGTATGAGTATTCAACATTTCCGTGTCGCCCTTATTCCCTT
TTTTGCGGCATTTTGCCTTCCTGTTTTTGCTCACCCAGAAACGCTGGTGAAAGTAAAAGATGCTGAAGAT
CAGTTGGGTGCACGAGTGGGTTACATCGAACTGGATCTCAACAGCGGTAAGATCCTTGAGAGTTTTCGCC
CCGAAGAACGTTTTCCAATGATGAGCACTTTTAAAGTTCTGCTATGTGGCGCGGTATTATCCCGTATTGA
CGCCGGGCAAGAGCAACTCGGTCGCCGCATACACTATTCTCAGAATGACTTGGTTGAGTACTCACCAGTC
ACAGAAAAGCATCTTACGGATGGCATGACAGTAAGAGAATTATGCAGTGCTGCCATAACCATGAGTGATA
ACACTGCGGCCAACTTACTTCTGACAACGATCGGAGGACCGAAGGAGCTAACCGCTTTTTTGCACAACAT
GGGGGATCATGTAACTCGCCTTGATCGTTGGGAACCGGAGCTGAATGAAGCCATACCAAACGACGAGCGT
GACACCACGATGCCTGTAGCAATGGCAACAACGTTGCGCAAACTATTAACTGGCGAACTACTTACTCTAG
CTTCCCGGCAACAATTAATAGACTGGATGGAGGCGGATAAAGTTGCAGGACCACTTCTGCGCTCGGCCCT
TCCGGCTGGCTGGTTTATTGCTGATAAATCTGGAGCCGGTGAGCGTGGTTCTCGCGGTATCATTGCAGCA
CTGGGGCCAGATGGTAAGCCCTCCCGTATCGTAGTTATCTACACGACGGGGAGTCAGGCAACTATGGATG
AACGAAATAGACAGATCGCTGAGATAGGTGCCTCACTGATTAAGCATTGGTAACTGTCAGACCAAGTTTA
CTCATATATACTTTAGATTGATTTAAAACTTCATTTTTAATTTAAAAGGATCTAGGTGAAGATCCTTTTT
GATAATCTCATGACCAAAATCCCTTAACGTGAGTTTTCGTTCCACTGAGCGTCAGACCCCGTAGAAAAGA
TCAAAGGATCTTCTTGAGATCCTTTTTTTCTGCGCGTAATCTGCTGCTTGCAAACAAAAAAACCACCGCT
ACCAGCGGTGGTTTGTTTGCCGGATCAAGAGCTACCAACTCTTTTTCCGAAGGTAACTGGCTTCAGCAGA
GCGCAGATACCAAATACTGTTCTTCTAGTGTAGCCGTAGTTAGGCCACCACTTCAAGAACTCTGTAGCAC
CGCCTACATACCTCGCTCTGCTAATCCTGTTACCAGTGGCTGCTGCCAGTGGCGATAAGTCGTGTCTTAC
CGGGTTGGACTCAAGACGATAGTTACCGGATAAGGCGCAGCGGTCGGGCTGAACGGGGGGTTCGTGCACA
CAGCCCAGCTTGGAGCGAACGACCTACACCGAACTGAGATACCTACAGCGTGAGCTATGAGAAAGCGCCA
CGCTTCCCGAAGGGAGAAAGGCGGACAGGTATCCGGTAAGCGGCAGGGTCGGAACAGGAGAGCGCACGAG
GGAGCTTCCAGGGGGAAACGCCTGGTATCTTTATAGTCCTGTCGGGTTTCGCCACCTCTGACTTGAGCGT
CGATTTTTGTGATGCTCGTCAGGGGGGCGGAGCCTATGGAAAAACGCCAGCAACGCGGCCTTTTTACGGT
TCCTGGCAGATCCTAGATGTGGCGCAACGATGCCGGCGACAAGCAGGAGCGCACCGACTTCTTCCGCATC
AAGTGTTTTGGCTCTCAGGCCGAGGCCCACGGCAAGTATTTGGGCAAGGGGTCGCTGGTATTCGTGCAGG
GCAAGATTCGGAATACCAAGTACGAGAAGGACGGCCAGACGGTCTACGGGACCGACTTCATTGCCGATAA
GGTGGATTATCTGGACACCAAGGCACCAGGCGGGTCAAATCAGGAATAAGGGCACATTGCCCCGGCGTGA
GTCGGGGCAATCCCGCAAGGAGGGTGAATGAATCGGACGTTTGACCGGAAGGCATACAGGCAAGAACTGA
TCGACGCGGGGTTTTCCGCCGAGGATGCCGAAACCATCGCAAGCCGCACCGTCATGCGTGCGCCCCGCGA
AACCTTCCAGTCCGTCGGCTCGATGGTCCAGCAAGCTACGGCCAAGATCGAGCGCGACAGCGTGCAACTG
GCTCCCCCTGCCCTGCCCGCGCCATCGGCCGCCGTGGAGCGTTCGCGTCGTCTTGAACAGGAGGCGGCAG
GTTTGGCGAAGTCGATGACCATCGACACGCGAGGAACTATGACGACCAAGAAGCGAAAAACCGCCGGCGA
GGACCTGGCAAAACAGGTCAGCGAGGCCAAGCAGGCCGCGTTGCTGAAACACACGAAGCAGCAGATCAAG
GAAATGCAGCTTTCCTTGTTCGATATTGCGCCGTGGCCGGACACGATGCGAGCGATGCCAAACGACACGG
CCCGCTCTGCCCTGTTCACCACGCGCAACAAGAAAATCCCGCGCGAGGCGCTGCAAAACAAGGTCATTTT
CCACGTCAACAAGGACGTGAAGATCACCTACACCGGCGTCGAGCTGCGGGCCGACGATGACGAACTGGTG
TGGCAGCAGGTGTTGGAGTACGCGAAGCGCACCCCTATCGGCGAGCCGATCACCTTCACGTTCTACGAGC
TTTGCCAGGACCTGGGCTGGTCGATCAATGGCCGGTATTACACGAAGGCCGAGGAATGCCTGTCGCGCCT
ACAGGCGACGGCGATGGGCTTCACGTCCGACCGCGTTGGGCACCTGGAATCGGTGTCGCTGCTGCACCGC
TTCCGCGTCCTGGACCGTGGCAAGAAAACGTCCCGTTGCCAGGTCCTGATCGACGAGGAAATCGTCGTGC
TGTTTGCTGGCGACCACTACACGAAATTCATATGGGAGAAGTACCGCAAGCTGTCGCCGACGGCCCGACG
GATGTTCGACTATTTCAGCTCGCACCGGGAGCCGTACCCGCTCAAGCTGGAAACCTTCCGCCTCATGTGC
GGATCGGATTCCACCCGCGTGAAGAAGTGGCGCGAGCAGGTCGGCGAAGCCTGCGAAGAGTTGCGAGGCA
GCGGCCTGGTGGAACACGCCTGGGTCAATGATGACCTGGTGCATTGCAAACGCTAGGGCCTTGTGGGGTC
AGTTCCGGCTGGGGGTTCAGCAGCCAGCGCCTGATCTGGGGAACCCTGTGGTTGGCATGCACATACAAAT
GGACGAACGGATAAACCTTTTCACGCCCTTTTAAATATCCGATTATTCTAATAAACGCTCTTTTCTCTTA
GGTTTACCCGCCAATATATCCTGTCAAACACTGATAGTTTAAACCACTTCGTGCAGAAGACAATTGCGGA
GGTCAACATGGTGGAGCACGACACTCTGGTCTACTCCAAAAATGTCAAAGATACAGTCTCAGAAGATCAA
AGGGCTATTGAGACTTTTCAACAAAGGATAATTTCGGGAAACCTCCTCGGATTCCATTGCCCAGCTATCT
GTCACTTCATCGAAAGGACAGTAGAAAAGGAAGGTGGCTCCTACAAATGCCATCATTGCGATAAAGGAAA
GGCTATCATTCAAGATCTCTCTGCCGACAGTGGTCCCAAAGATGGACCCCCACCCACGAGGAGCATCGTG
GAAAAAGAAGAGGTTCCAACCACGTCTACAAAGCAAGTGGATTGATGTGATAACATGGTGGAGCACGACA
CTCTGGTCTACTCCAAAAATGTCAAAGATACAGTCTCAGAAGATCAAAGGGCTATTGAGACTTTTCAACA
AAGGATAATTTCGGGAAACCTCCTCGGATTCCATTGCCCAGCTATCTGTCACTTCATCGAAAGGACAGTA
GAAAAGGAAGGTGGCTCCTACAAATGCCATCATTGCGATAAAGGAAAGGCTATCATTCAAGATCTCTCTG
CCGACAGTGGTCCCAAAGATGGACCCCCACCCACGAGGAGCATCGTGGAAAAAGAAGAGGTTCCAACCAC
GTCTACAAAGCAAGTGGATTGATGTGACATCTCCACTGACGTAAGGGATGACGCACAATCCCACTATCCT
TCGCAAGACCCTTCCTCTATATAAGGAAGTTCATTTCATTTGGAGAGGACACGCTCGAGTATAAGAGCTC
ATTTTTACAACAATTACCAACAACAACAAACAACAAACAACATTACAATTACATTTACAATTATCGATAC
AATGATTGAACAAGATGGATTGCACGCAGGTTCTCCGGCCGCTTGGGTGGAGAGGCTATTCGGCTATGAC
TGGGCACAACAGACAATCGGCTGCTCTGATGCCGCCGTGTTCCGGCTGTCAGCGCAGGGGCGCCCGGTTC
TTTTTGTCAAGACCGACCTGTCCGGTGCCCTGAATGAACTCCAAGACGAGGCAGCGCGGCTATCGTGGCT
GGCCACGACGGGCGTTCCTTGCGCAGCTGTGCTCGACGTTGTCACTGAAGCGGGAAGGGACTGGCTGCTA
TTGGGCGAAGTGCCGGGGCAGGATCTCCTGTCATCTCACCTTGCTCCTGCCGAGAAAGTATCCATCATGG
CTGATGCAATGCGGCGGCTGCATACGCTTGATCCGGCTACCTGCCCATTCGACCACCAAGCGAAACATCG
CATCGAGCGAGCACGTACTCGGATGGAAGCCGGTCTTGTCGATCAGGATGATCTGGACGAAGAGCATCAG
GGGCTCGCGCCAGCCGAACTGTTCGCCAGGCTCAAGGCGCGGATGCCCGACGGCGAGGATCTCGTCGTGA
CCCACGGCGATGCCTGCTTGCCGAATATCATGGTGGAAAATGGCCGCTTTTCTGGATTCATCGACTGTGG
CCGGCTGGGTGTGGCGGACCGCTATCAGGACATAGCGTTGGCTACCCGTGATATTGCTGAAGAGCTTGGC
GGCGAATGGGCTGACCGCTTCCTCGTGCTTTACGGTATCGCCGCTCCCGATTCGCAGCGCATCGCCTTCT
ATCGCCTTCTTGACGAGTTCTTCTGAGCTTGTCAAGCAGATCGTTCAAACATTTGGCAATAAAGTTTCTT
AAGATTGAATCCTGTTGCCGGTCTTGCGATGATTATCATATAATTTCTGTTGAATTACGTTAAGCATGTA
ATAATTAACATGTAATGCATGACGTTATTTATGAGATGGGTTTTTATGATTAGAGTCCCGCAATTATACA
TTTAATACGCGATAGAAAACAAAATATAGCGCGCAAACTAGGATAAATTATCGCGCGCGGTGTCATCTAT
GTTACTAGATCGACGCTGGATCCGAATTCGGCATTGTCTTCACAGAGT
Features (pLannotate 1.2.2; 12 found; start..end, strand, type, name):
     74..98      -  misc_feature   LB T-DNA repeat: left border repeat from nopaline C58 T-DNA
    190..821     +  rep_origin     oriV: incP origin of replication
    908..1012    +  promoter       AmpR promoter: bla
   1013..1873    +  CDS            AmpR: β-lactamase; bla; confers resistance to ampicillin, carbenicillin, and related antibiotics
   2044..2632    +  rep_origin     ori: high-copy-number ColE1/pMB1/pBR322/pUC origin of replication
   2968..4113    +  CDS            trfA: TRFA_ECOLX - Experimental evidence at protein level: Swiss-Prot protein existence level 1. Also involved in plasmid copy number control, promoting intermolecular coupling of protein bound iterons at oriV, which inhibits replication initiation. From Escherichia coli.
   4140..4160    +  CDS            TetR (fragment): tetracycline resistance regulatory protein; tetR
   4272..4296    -  misc_feature   RB T-DNA repeat: right border repeat from nopaline C58 T-DNA
   4419..5095    +  promoter       CaMV 35S promoter (enhanced): cauliflower mosaic virus 35S promoter with a duplicated enhancer region
   5120..5173    +  misc_feature   TMV Ω: translational enhancer from the tobacco mosaic virus 5'-leader sequence (Gallie et al., 1988)
   5182..5973    +  CDS            neo: KKA2_KLEPN - Also known as kan, nptII. Experimental evidence at protein level: Swiss-Prot protein existence level 1. Resistance to kanamycin, neomycin, paromomycin, ribostamycin, butirosin and gentamicin B. From Klebsiella pneumoniae.
   5989..6241    +  terminator     NOS terminator: nopaline synthase terminator and poly(A) signal
