[The description below was written by a language model from this plasmid's Addgene catalogue record and pLannotate feature annotations shown in this document.]
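Description:
pICSL11137 is a plant expression plasmid of about 6.3 kb that carries a kanamycin-resistance selectable marker cassette for plants. The record gives no backbone name, but the annotated features show a binary-type framework. Nopaline C58-type left and right T-DNA border repeats are present. There is also an incP oriV with its replication initiator gene trfA, which together support broad-host-range replication (the arrangement used for maintenance in Agrobacterium), and a high-copy ColE1/pUC-type origin for propagation in E. coli. Bacterial selection is by ampicillin, through the bla gene and its own promoter. A very short tetR fragment is also annotated and is probably a cloning remnant with no function.

The payload, listed as 35S::nptII-T-Nos (about 1.9 kb), lies on the circular map in the stretch between the right and left borders. Here an enhanced cauliflower mosaic virus 35S promoter with a duplicated enhancer region drives strong constitutive transcription. It is followed by the tobacco mosaic virus Ω leader, which acts as a translational enhancer. Next comes the neo/nptII coding sequence for neomycin phosphotransferase II, and the unit ends with the nopaline synthase terminator and polyadenylation signal. Expression of nptII lets transformed plant cells survive on kanamycin and related aminoglycosides.

The stated purpose is simply kanamycin resistance in plants, and the associated publication concerns CRISPR/Cas targeted mutagenesis in Brassica crops. This suggests the cassette serves as the plant selection component in building or delivering such editing constructs. The record does not describe the cloning sites or how the cassette is combined with other modules.
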