Addgene plasmid #191783: pICSL11137
Purpose: Kanamycin resistance in plants
Depositing lab: Wendy Harwood. Depositing organization: John Innes Centre. Publication: Efficient Targeted Mutagenesis in Brassica Crops Using CRISPR/Cas Systems. Lawrenson T, Youles M, Chhetry M, Clarke M, Harwood W, Hundleby P. Methods Mol Biol. 2023;2653:253-271. doi: 10.1007/978-1-0716-3131-7_16. PubMed 36995631.
Backbone
  Vector backbone: n/a
  Backbone size w/o insert (bp): 4377
  Vector type: Plant Expression
Growth in bacteria
  Bacterial resistance: Ampicillin, 100 μg/mL
  Growth temperature: 37°C
  Growth strain: DH5alpha
  Copy number: High Copy
Gene/Insert
  Gene/Insert name: 35S::nptII-T-Nos
  Species: E. coli
  Insert size (bp): 1900
  Cloning method: Restriction Enzyme; 5′ cloning site unknown (unknown if destroyed)
Resource information
  A portion of this plasmid was derived from a plasmid made by: Made by Mark Youles
Terms and licenses: Academic/Nonprofit Terms; Industry Terms: Not Available to Industry
How to cite: pICSL11137 was a gift from Wendy Harwood (Addgene plasmid # 191783 ; http://n2t.net/addgene:191783 ; RRID:Addgene_191783)
